>Addgene plasmid #12041 | pAG183 SRPK2 3'UTR mut | addgene partial sequence | sequence record 18634 | 12041 with EBV-rev
GTCTGCTCGAGCGGCCGCTCTAGAACAACTAGTGCCTACTATGGTTTGTATCCTGGAGTCTACAATTAAT
TTTAAGGAAATGCATAAACAAAACTGTGTGCAACCTGCAAAGGGAAAATCATTTTCTCAACTTCGTTTCA
TGGAAAGACAATGAAAAAGCTAGTAAAATTTGTTGTAGCCACACGTAAAGCTACCTATGGTCAGAATGTG
ATCACTGTTATCTTTGAGCTGTGAGAAGTATTCTGCCCACTGCACTGCAAATTGTATATACCATACCTTG
TGTTCTAGACAAGCATGATCATGCTTTTCCAAAAATATATGTATTTTTTCATTCCACACAATTAACACGT
TTCTCCAATTTAATCTATGTAGAGCTTAACTTACAGCGCCCAGAGGAGGCAACATGACATGGTACTGAGC
CATCACATTTTTAAAGGGAAATTGCTCTTCTTTAAAAGTACTTTTAAAAATATGCAAAATCACAAATGGG
ACTGCTAAATTATAATGCATATTTTAGAATGAGAAACATATCTTTTCTTCCTTTAAAGTGCCATATAGAG
AATGACATCTTATAACCCAGAGCCACTTTGTTTAAAATCCAATGTGAAAAGACTGTTATGGTCAGAAAAG
TTTGCACAACTCCTTGGAGCAGTTAAAGTCCGCTACATGCAACATAGGCTACAAAGCACTCAAGACTTGG
TAGCTTTTCTGAAAT
