[The description below was written by a language model from this plasmid's Addgene catalogue record.]
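Description:
pAG183 SRPK2 3'UTR mut is a mammalian-expression luciferase reporter plasmid built on pIS2, a roughly 3.7 kb backbone derived from the commercial Renilla luciferase vector pRL-SV40. It is maintained in E. coli as a high-copy plasmid under ampicillin selection. The record does not list the promoter or other regulatory elements. Its parent, pRL-SV40, is named for the SV40 early enhancer/promoter that drives Renilla luciferase, but no feature table is available to confirm the arrangement in this derivative.

The insert is a 775 bp fragment of the human SRPK2 3' untranslated region (also labelled N16 in the record), cloned between SacI and SpeI sites that were both preserved. According to the depositor's comments, it sits in a Renilla luciferase reporter context, so the luciferase transcript carries the SRPK2 3'UTR and reporter output reflects any post-transcriptional regulation acting through that sequence. In this version the microRNA recognition sites, meaning the seed matches within the UTR, have been mutated. The record does not say which microRNA or how many sites are affected.

A construct of this kind serves as the negative-control partner to a wild-type UTR reporter. Comparing luciferase activity from the intact and seed-mutated UTRs in transfected mammalian cells tests whether repression depends on direct microRNA pairing to those sites. This fits the associated study on the impact of mammalian microRNAs on mRNA repression. Such Renilla reporters are commonly normalized to a co-transfected second luciferase, though the record gives no details of the assay setup.
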