Addgene plasmid #12041: pAG183 SRPK2 3'UTR mut
Depositing lab: David Bartel. Depositing organization: Whitehead Institute for Biomedical Research. Publication: The widespread impact of mammalian MicroRNAs on mRNA repression and evolution. Farh KK, Grimson A, Jan C, Lewis BP, Johnston WK, Lim LP, Burge CB, Bartel DP. Science. 2005 Dec 16. 310(5755):1817-21. 10.1126/science.1121158 PubMed 16308420.
Backbone
  Vector backbone: pIS2
  Backbone manufacturer: pIS2 derived from pRL-SV40 (Promega)
  Backbone size w/o insert (bp): 3700
  Vector type: Mammalian Expression, Luciferase
Growth in bacteria
  Bacterial resistance: Ampicillin, 100 μg/mL
  Growth temperature: 37°C
  Growth strain: DH5alpha
  Copy number: High Copy
Gene/Insert
  Gene/Insert name: N16 3'UTR mut (alt name: SRPK2)
  Species: H. sapiens (human)
  Insert size (bp): 775
  Mutation: Mutations in microRNA recognition sites (seed matches).
  GenBank ID: NM_182691
  Entrez Gene: SRPK2 (a.k.a. SFRSK2)
  Cloning method: Restriction Enzyme; 5′ cloning site SacI (not destroyed); 3′ cloning site SpeI (not destroyed)
  Sequencing primers: 5′ EBV rev primer (GTGGTTTGTCCAAACTCATC)
Terms and licenses: Academic/Nonprofit Terms; Industry Terms: Not Available to Industry
Depositor comments: SRPK2 3'UTR mutant in renilla luciferase reporter plasmid.
How to cite: pAG183 SRPK2 3'UTR mut was a gift from David Bartel (Addgene plasmid # 12041 ; http://n2t.net/addgene:12041 ; RRID:Addgene_12041)
